Addgene plasmid #86796: MSCV-(pbabe puro mcs)-human CSF-1 full length (CSF4)-IRES-GFP
Purpose: retroviral expression of human full length CSF-1(256)
Depositing lab: Martine Roussel & Charles Sherr. Depositing organization: St. Jude Children's Research Hospital. Publication: Synthesis, post-translational processing, and autocrine transforming activity of a carboxylterminal truncated form of colony stimulating factor-1. Heard JM, Roussel MF, Rettenmier CW, Sherr CJ. Oncogene Res. 1987 Sep-Oct;1(4):423-40. PubMed 2966924.
Backbone
  Vector backbone: MSCV-IRES-GFP
  Backbone size w/o insert (bp): 6511
  Vector type: Mammalian Expression, Retroviral
  Selectable markers: GFP
Growth in bacteria
  Bacterial resistance: Ampicillin, 100 μg/mL
  Growth temperature: 37°C
  Growth strain: NEB Stable
  Copy number: High Copy
Gene/Insert
  Gene/Insert name: CSF-1 (alt name: macrophage colony stimulating factor 1)
  Species: H. sapiens (human)
  Entrez Gene: CSF1 (a.k.a. CSF-1, MCSF, PG-M-CSF)
  Tag / fusion protein: IRES-GFP (C terminal on backbone)
  Cloning method: Restriction Enzyme; 5′ cloning site XhoI (destroyed during cloning); 3′ cloning site XhoI (not destroyed)
  Sequencing primers: 5′ pLXSN5; pBABE5; 3′ pCDH-rev
Resource information
  A portion of this plasmid was derived from a plasmid made by: The mcs is from the pBabe vector that was inserted into the MSCV vector to provide more cloning sites, and was developed by Dr Den Besten. The human CSF-1 cDNAs were cloned by the Cetus Company.
Terms and licenses: Academic/Nonprofit Terms; Industry Terms: Not Available to Industry
Depositor comments: Full length CSF-1 is secreted
How to cite: MSCV-(pbabe puro mcs)-human CSF-1 full length (CSF4)-IRES-GFP was a gift from Martine Roussel & Charles Sherr (Addgene plasmid # 86796)
