[The description below was written by a language model from this plasmid's Addgene catalogue record and pLannotate feature annotations shown in this document.]
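Description:
MSCV-(pbabe puro mcs)-human CSF-1 full length (CSF4)-IRES-GFP is a gammaretroviral expression plasmid built on the MSCV-IRES-GFP backbone, into which a multiple cloning site taken from pBabe was added to provide extra cloning sites. In bacteria it is maintained through a high-copy ColE1/pUC-type origin and selected with ampicillin via the β-lactamase gene. The annotation also picks up short remnants of lac, rop, bom, tetracycline-resistance and env sequences, which are leftovers of earlier cloning vectors with no function here.

The retroviral cassette is flanked by murine embryonic stem cell virus 5′ and 3′ LTRs. The 5′ LTR acts as the promoter and is followed by the Ψ packaging signal and a truncated, start-codon-deficient gag segment, which together allow the transcript to be packaged when viral proteins are supplied in trans by a packaging system. The payload is a human CSF1 (macrophage colony-stimulating factor) cDNA inserted at XhoI, followed by an EMCV IRES and EGFP. A single LTR-driven transcript therefore yields both the cytokine and, by internal ribosome entry, a separate untagged GFP that marks transduced cells; GFP is the only mammalian selectable marker, so cells are identified or sorted by fluorescence. The depositor notes that full-length CSF-1 is secreted. The stated purpose refers to "CSF-1(256)", whereas the annotated CSF1 reading frame spans about 1.66 kb, consistent with a longer precursor; the record does not resolve this labelling. The plasmid is intended for stable retroviral expression of human CSF-1 in mammalian cells, and the associated publication concerns processing and autocrine transforming activity of CSF-1 forms.
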