Features (pLannotate 1.2.2; 20 found; start..end, strand, type, name):
      1..1662    +  CDS            CSF1: CSF1_HUMAN - Experimental evidence at protein level: Swiss-Prot protein existence level 1. Cytokine that plays an essential role in the regulation of survival, proliferation and differentiation of hematopoietic precursor cells, especially mononuclear phagocytes, such as macrophages and monocytes. Promotes the release of proinflammatory chemokines, and thereby plays an important role in innate immunity and in inflammatory processes. Plays an important role in the regulation of osteoclast proliferation and differentiation, the regulation of bone resorption, and is required for normal bone develo
   1699..2259    +  misc_feature   IRES: internal ribosome entry site (IRES) of the encephalomyocarditis virus (EMCV)
   2262..2981    +  CDS            EGFP: the original enhanced GFP (Yang et al., 1996) mammalian codon-optimized
   2993..3023    +  misc_feature   MCS (fragment): pUC18/19 multiple cloning site
   3143..3657    +  LTR            3' LTR: 3' long terminal repeat from murine embryonic stem cell virus
   3819..3835    -  protein_bind   lac operator: The lac repressor binds to the lac operator to inhibit transcription in E. coli. This inhibition can be relieved by adding lactose or isopropyl-β-D-thiogalactopyranoside (IPTG). lac repressor encoded by lacI
   3843..3873    -  promoter       lac promoter: promoter for the E. coli lac operon
   3888..3909    -  protein_bind   CAP binding site: CAP binding activates transcription in the presence of cAMP. E. coli catabolite activator protein
   3922..4014    -  CDS            lacI (fragment): lac repressor; lacI; The lac repressor binds to the lac operator to inhibit transcription in E. coli. This inhibition can be relieved by adding lactose or isopropyl-β-D-thiogalactopyranoside (IPTG).
   4197..4785    -  rep_origin     ori: high-copy-number ColE1/pMB1/pBR322/pUC origin of replication
   4956..5816    -  CDS            AmpR: β-lactamase; bla; confers resistance to ampicillin, carbenicillin, and related antibiotics
   5817..5921    -  promoter       AmpR promoter: bla
   6016..6051    +  CDS            rop (fragment): Rop protein, which maintains plasmids at low copy number; rop
   6153..6252    +  misc_feature   bom (fragment): basis of mobility region from pBR322
   6258..6407    -  CDS            lacZα (fragment): LacZα fragment of β-galactosidase; lacZ fragment
   6407..6608    -  CDS            TcR (fragment): tetracycline efflux protein; tet; confers resistance to tetracycline
   6609..6707    +  CDS            env (fragment): murine leukemia virus gPr80 envelope polyprotein precursor; env; proteolytically cleaved into gp70SU and p15TM subunits
   6749..7265    +  LTR            5' LTR: 5' long terminal repeat from murine embryonic stem cell virus
   7329..7670    +  misc_feature   MESV Ψ: packaging signal of murine embryonic stem cell virus
   7737..8153    +  CDS            gag (truncated): truncated Moloney murine leukemia virus (MMLV) gag gene lacking the start codon
>Addgene plasmid #86796 | MSCV-(pbabe puro mcs)-human CSF-1 full length (CSF4)-IRES-GFP | addgene full sequence | sequence record 172573 | Addgene NGS Result
ATGACCGCGCCGGGCGCCGCCGGGCGCTGCCCTCCCACGACATGGCTGGGCTCCCTGCTGTTGTTGGTCT
GTCTCCTGGCGAGCAGGAGTATCACCGAGGAGGTGTCGGAGTACTGTAGCCACATGATTGGGAGTGGACA
CCTGCAGTCTCTGCAGCGGCTGATTGACAGTCAGATGGAGACCTCGTGCCAAATTACATTTGAGTTTGTA
GACCAGGAACAGTTGAAAGATCCAGTGTGCTACCTTAAGAAGGCATTTCTCCTGGTACAAGACATAATGG
AGGACACCATGCGCTTCAGAGATAACACCCCCAATGCCATCGCCATTGTGCAGCTGCAGGAACTCTCTTT
GAGGCTGAAGAGCTGCTTCACCAAGGATTATGAAGAGCATGACAAGGCCTGCGTCCGAACTTTCTATGAG
ACACCTCTCCAGTTGCTGGAGAAGGTCAAGAATGTCTTTAATGAAACAAAGAATCTCCTTGACAAGGACT
GGAATATTTTCAGCAAGAACTGCAACAACAGCTTTGCTGAATGCTCCAGCCAAGATGTGGTGACCAAGCC
TGATTGCAACTGCCTGTACCCCAAAGCCATCCCTAGCAGTGACCCGGCCTCTGTCTCCCCTCATCAGCCC
CTCGCCCCCTCCATGGCCCCTGTGGCTGGCTTGACCTGGGAGGACTCTGAGGGAACTGAGGGCAGCTCCC
TCTTGCCTGGTGAGCAGCCCCTGCACACAGTGGATCCAGGCAGTGCCAAGCAGCGGCCACCCAGGAGCAC
CTGCCAGAGCTTTGAGCCGCCAGAGACCCCAGTTGTCAAGGACAGCACCATCGGTGGCTCACCACAGCCT
CGCCCCTCTGTCGGGGCCTTCAACCCCGGGATGGAGGATATTCTTGACTCTGCAATGGGCACTAATTGGG
TCCCAGAAGAAGCCTCTGGAGAGGCCAGTGAGATTCCCGTACCCCAAGGGACAGAGCTTTCCCCCTCCAG
GCCAGGAGGGGGCAGCATGCAGACAGAGCCCGCCAGACCCAGCAACTTCCTCTCAGCATCTTCTCCACTC
CCTGCATCAGCAAAGGGCCAACAGCCGGCAGATGTAACTGGTACAGCCTTGCCCAGGGTGGGCCCCGTGA
GGCCCACTGGCCAGGACTGGAATCACACCCCCCAGAAGACAGACCATCCATCTGCCCTGCTCAGAGACCC
CCCGGAGCCAGGCTCTCCCAGGATCTCATCACTGCGCCCCCAGGGCCTCAGCAACCCCTCCACCCTCTCT
GCTCAGCCACAGCTTTCCAGAAGCCACTCCTCGGGCAGCGTGCTGCCCCTTGGGGAGCTGGAGGGCAGGA
GGAGCACCAGGGATCGGAGGAGCCCCGCAGAGCCAGAAGGAGGACCAGCAAGTGAAGGGGCAGCCAGGCC
CCTGCCCCGTTTTAACTCCGTTCCTTTGACTGACACAGGCCATGAGAGGCAGTCCGAGGGATCCTCCAGC
CCGCAGCTCCAGGAGTCTGTCTTCCACCTGCTGGTGCCCAGTGTCATCCTGGTCTTGCTGGCCGTCGGAG
GCCTCTTGTTCTACAGGTGGAGGCGGCGGAGCCATCAAGAGCCTCAGAGAGCGGATTCTCCCTTGGAGCA
ACCAGAGGGCAGCCCCCTGACTCAGGATGACAGACAGGTGGAACTGCCAGTGTAGAGGGAATTCAGATCT
CGAGCGGGATCAATTCCGCCCCCCCCCTAACGTTACTGGCCGAAGCCGCTTGGAATAAGGCCGGTGTGCG
TTTGTCTATATGTTATTTTCCACCATATTGCCGTCTTTTGGCAATGTGAGGGCCCGGAAACCTGGCCCTG
TCTTCTTGACGAGCATTCCTAGGGGTCTTTCCCCTCTCGCCAAAGGAATGCAAGGTCTGTTGAATGTCGT
GAAGGAAGCAGTTCCTCTGGAAGCTTCTTGAAGACAAACAACGTCTGTAGCGACCCTTTGCAGGCAGCGG
AACCCCCCACCTGGCGACAGGTGCCTCTGCGGCCAAAAGCCACGTGTATAAGATACACCTGCAAAGGCGG
CACAACCCCAGTGCCACGTTGTGAGTTGGATAGTTGTGGAAAGAGTCAAATGGCTCTCCTCAAGCGTATT
CAACAAGGGGCTGAAGGATGCCCAGAAGGTACCCCATTGTATGGGATCTGATCTGGGGCCTCGGTGCACA
TGCTTTACATGTGTTTAGTCGAGGTTAAAAAAACGTCTAGGCCCCCCGAACCACGGGGACGTGGTTTTCC
TTTGAAAAACACGATAATACCATGGTGAGCAAGGGCGAGGAGCTGTTCACCGGGGTGGTGCCCATCCTGG
TCGAGCTGGACGGCGACGTAAACGGCCACAAGTTCAGCGTGTCCGGCGAGGGCGAGGGCGATGCCACCTA
CGGCAAGCTGACCCTGAAGTTCATCTGCACCACCGGCAAGCTGCCCGTGCCCTGGCCCACCCTCGTGACC
ACCCTGACCTACGGCGTGCAGTGCTTCAGCCGCTACCCCGACCACATGAAGCAGCACGACTTCTTCAAGT
CCGCCATGCCCGAAGGCTACGTCCAGGAGCGCACCATCTTCTTCAAGGACGACGGCAACTACAAGACCCG
CGCCGAGGTGAAGTTCGAGGGCGACACCCTGGTGAACCGCATCGAGCTGAAGGGCATCGACTTCAAGGAG
GACGGCAACATCCTGGGGCACAAGCTGGAGTACAACTACAACAGCCACAACGTCTATATCATGGCCGACA
AGCAGAAGAACGGCATCAAGGTGAACTTCAAGATCCGCCACAACATCGAGGACGGCAGCGTGCAGCTCGC
CGACCACTACCAGCAGAACACCCCCATCGGCGACGGCCCCGTGCTGCTGCCCGACAACCACTACCTGAGC
ACCCAGTCCGCCCTGAGCAAAGACCCCAACGAGAAGCGCGATCACATGGTCCTGCTGGAGTTCGTGACCG
CCGCCGGGATCACTCTCGGCATGGACGAGCTGTACAAGTAAAGCGGCCGCGACTCTAGAGTCGACCTGCA
GGCATGCAAGCTTCAGGTAGCCGGCTAACGTTAACAACCGGTACCTCTAGAACTATAGCTAGCATGCGCA
AATTTAAAGCGCTGATATCGATAAAATAAAAGATTTTATTTAGTCTCCAGAAAAAGGGGGGAATGAAAGA
CCCCACCTGTAGGTTTGGCAAGCTAGCTTAAGTAACGCCATTTTGCAAGGCATGGAAAATACATAACTGA
GAATAGAGAAGTTCAGATCAAGGTTAGGAACAGAGAGACAGCAGAATATGGGCCAAACAGGATATCTGTG
GTAAGCAGTTCCTGCCCCGGCTCAGGGCCAAGAACAGATGGTCCCCAGATGCGGTCCCGCCCTCAGCAGT
TTCTAGAGAACCATCAGATGTTTCCAGGGTGCCCCAAGGACCTGAAATGACCCTGTGCCTTATTTGAACT
AACCAATCAGTTCGCTTCTCGCTTCTGTTCGCGCGCTTCTGCTCCCCGAGCTCAATAAAAGAGCCCACAA
CCCCTCACTCGGCGCGCCAGTCCTCCGATAGACTGCGTCGCCCGGGTACCCGTGTATCCAATAAACCCTC
TTGCAGTTGCATCCGACTTGTGGTCTCGCTGTTCCTTGGGAGGGTCTCCTCTGAGTGATTGACTACCCGT
CAGCGGGGGTCTTTCATGGGTAACAGTTTCTTGAAGTTGGAGAACAACATTCTGAGGGTAGGAGTCGAAT
ATTAAGTAATCCTGACTCAATTAGCCACTGTTTTGAATCCACATACTCCAATACTCCTGAAATAGTTCAT
TATGGACAGCGCAGAAAGAGCTGGGGAGAATTGTGAAATTGTTATCCGCTCACAATTCCACACAACATAC
GAGCCGGAAGCATAAAGTGTAAAGCCTGGGGTGCCTAATGAGTGAGCTAACTCACATTAATTGCGTTGCG
CTCACTGCCCGCTTTCCAGTCGGGAAACCTGTCGTGCCAGCTGCATTAATGAATCGGCCAACGCGCGGGG
AGAGGCGGTTTGCGTATTGGGCGCTCTTCCGCTTCCTCGCTCACTGACTCGCTGCGCTCGGTCGTTCGGC
TGCGGCGAGCGGTATCAGCTCACTCAAAGGCGGTAATACGGTTATCCACAGAATCAGGGGATAACGCAGG
AAAGAACATGTGAGCAAAAGGCCAGCAAAAGGCCAGGAACCGTAAAAAGGCCGCGTTGCTGGCGTTTTTC
CATAGGCTCCGCCCCCCTGACGAGCATCACAAAAATCGACGCTCAAGTCAGAGGTGGCGAAACCCGACAG
GACTATAAAGATACCAGGCGTTTCCCCCTGGAAGCTCCCTCGTGCGCTCTCCTGTTCCGACCCTGCCGCT
TACCGGATACCTGTCCGCCTTTCTCCCTTCGGGAAGCGTGGCGCTTTCTCATAGCTCACGCTGTAGGTAT
CTCAGTTCGGTGTAGGTCGTTCGCTCCAAGCTGGGCTGTGTGCACGAACCCCCCGTTCAGCCCGACCGCT
GCGCCTTATCCGGTAACTATCGTCTTGAGTCCAACCCGGTAAGACACGACTTATCGCCACTGGCAGCAGC
CACTGGTAACAGGATTAGCAGAGCGAGGTATGTAGGCGGTGCTACAGAGTTCTTGAAGTGGTGGCCTAAC
TACGGCTACACTAGAAGAACAGTATTTGGTATCTGCGCTCTGCTGAAGCCAGTTACCTTCGGAAAAAGAG
TTGGTAGCTCTTGATCCGGCAAACAAACCACCGCTGGTAGCGGTGGTTTTTTTGTTTGCAAGCAGCAGAT
TACGCGCAGAAAAAAAGGATCTCAAGAAGATCCTTTGATCTTTTCTACGGGGTCTGACGCTCAGTGGAAC
GAAAACTCACGTTAAGGGATTTTGGTCATGAGATTATCAAAAAGGATCTTCACCTAGATCCTTTTAAATT
AAAAATGAAGTTTTAAATCAATCTAAAGTATATATGAGTAAACTTGGTCTGACAGTTACCAATGCTTAAT
CAGTGAGGCACCTATCTCAGCGATCTGTCTATTTCGTTCATCCATAGTTGCCTGACTCCCCGTCGTGTAG
ATAACTACGATACGGGAGGGCTTACCATCTGGCCCCAGTGCTGCAATGATACCGCGAGACCCACGCTCAC
CGGCTCCAGATTTATCAGCAATAAACCAGCCAGCCGGAAGGGCCGAGCGCAGAAGTGGTCCTGCAACTTT
ATCCGCCTCCATCCAGTCTATTAATTGTTGCCGGGAAGCTAGAGTAAGTAGTTCGCCAGTTAATAGTTTG
CGCAACGTTGTTGCCATTGCTACAGGCATCGTGGTGTCACGCTCGTCGTTTGGTATGGCTTCATTCAGCT
CCGGTTCCCAACGATCAAGGCGAGTTACATGATCCCCCATGTTGTGCAAAAAAGCGGTTAGCTCCTTCGG
TCCTCCGATCGTTGTCAGAAGTAAGTTGGCCGCAGTGTTATCACTCATGGTTATGGCAGCACTGCATAAT
TCTCTTACTGTCATGCCATCCGTAAGATGCTTTTCTGTGACTGGTGAGTACTCAACCAAGTCATTCTGAG
AATAGTGTATGCGGCGACCGAGTTGCTCTTGCCCGGCGTCAATACGGGATAATACCGCGCCACATAGCAG
AACTTTAAAAGTGCTCATCATTGGAAAACGTTCTTCGGGGCGAAAACTCTCAAGGATCTTACCGCTGTTG
AGATCCAGTTCGATGTAACCCACTCGTGCACCCAACTGATCTTCAGCATCTTTTACTTTCACCAGCGTTT
CTGGGTGAGCAAAAACAGGAAGGCAAAATGCCGCAAAAAAGGGAATAAGGGCGACACGGAAATGTTGAAT
ACTCATACTCTTCCTTTTTCAATATTATTGAAGCATTTATCAGGGTTATTGTCTCATGAGCGGATACATA
TTTGAATGTATTTAGAAAAATAAACAAATAGGGGTTCCGCGCACATTTCCCCGAAAAGTGCCACCTGACG
TCTAAGAAACCATTATTATCATGACATTAACCTATAAAAATAGGCGTATCACGAGGCCCTTTCGTCTCGC
GCGTTTCGGTGATGACGGTGAAAACCTCTGACACATGCAGCTCCCGGAGACGGTCACAGCTTGTCTGTAA
GCGGATGCCGGGAGCAGACAAGCCCGTCAGGGCGCGTCAGCGGGTGTTGGCGGGTGTCGGGGCTGGCTTA
ACTATGCGGCATCAGAGCAGATTGTACTGAGAGTGCACCATATGCGGTGTGAAATACCGCACAGATGCGT
AAGGAGAAAATACCGCATCAGGCGCCATTCGCCATTCAGGCTGCGCAACTGTTGGGAAGGGCGATCGGTG
CGGGCCTCTTCGCTATTACGCCAGCTGGCGAAAGGGGGATGTGCTGCAAGGCGATTAAGTTGGGTAACGC
CAGGGTTTTCCCAGTCACGACGTTGTAAAACGACGGCGCAAGGAATGGTGCATGCAAGGAGATGGCGCCC
AACAGTCCCCCGGCCACGGGGCCTGCCACCATACCCACGCCGAAACAAGCGCTCATGAGCCCGAAGTGGC
GAGCCCGATCTTCCCCATCGGTGATGTCGGCGATATAGGCGCCAGCAACCGCACCTGTGGCGCCGGTGAT
GCCGGCCACGATGCGTCCGGCGTAGAGGCGATTAGTCCAATTTGTTAAAGACAGGATATCAGTGGTCCAG
GCTCTAGTTTTGACTCAACAATATCACCAGCTGAAGCCTATAGAGTACGAGCCATAGATAAAATAAAAGA
TTTTATTTAGTCTCCAGAAAAAGGGGGGAATGAAAGACCCCACCTGTAGGTTTGGCAAGCTAGCTTAAGT
AACGCCATTTTGCAAGGCATGGAAAATACATAACTGAGAATAGAGAAGTTCAGATCAAGGTTAGGAACAG
AGAGACAGCAGAATATGGGCCAAACAGGATATCTGTGGTAAGCAGTTCCTGCCCCGGCTCAGGGCCAAGA
ACAGATGGTCCCCAGATGCGGTCCCGCCCTCAGCAGTTTCTAGAGAACCATCAGATGTTTCCAGGGTGCC
CCAAGGACCTGAAATGACCCTGTGCCTTATTTGAACTAACCAATCAGTTCGCTTCTCGCTTCTGTTCGCG
CGCTTCTGCTCCCCGAGCTCAATAAAAGAGCCCACAACCCCTCACTCGGCGCGCCAGTCCTCCGATAGAC
TGCGTCGCCCGGGTACCCGTATTCCCAATAAAGCCTCTTGCTGTTTGCATCCGAATCGTGGACTCGCTGA
TCCTTGGGAGGGTCTCCTCAGATTGATTGACTGCCCACCTCGGGGGTCTTTCATTTGGAGGTTCCACCGA
GATTTGGAGACCCCTGCCCAGGGACCACCGACCCCCCCGCCGGGAGGTAAGCTGGCCAGCGGTCGTTTCG
TGTCTGTCTCTGTCTTTGTGCGTGTTTGTGCCGGCATCTAATGTTTGCGCCTGCGTCTGTACTAGTTAGC
TAACTAGCTCTGTATCTGGCGGACCCGTGGTGGAACTGACGAGTTCTGAACACCCGGCCGCAACCCTGGG
AGACGTCCCAGGGACTTTGGGGGCCGTTTTTGTGGCCCGACCTGAGGAAGGGAGTCGATGTGGAATCCGA
CCCCGTCAGGATATGTGGTTCTGGTAGGAGACGAGAACCTAAAACAGTTCCCGCCTCCGTCTGAATTTTT
GCTTTCGGTTTGGAACCGAAGCCGCGCGTCTTGTCTGCTGCAGCGCTGCAGCATCGTTCTGTGTTGTCTC
TGTCTGACTGTGTTTCTGTATTTGTCTGAAAATTAGGGCCAGACTGTTACCACTCCCTTAAGTTTGACCT
TAGGTCACTGGAAAGATGTCGAGCGGATCGCTCACAACCAGTCGGTAGATGTCAAGAAGAGACGTTGGGT
TACCTTCTGCTCTGCAGAATGGCCAACCTTTAACGTCGGATGGCCGCGAGACGGCACCTTTAACCGAGAC
CTCATCACCCAGGTTAAGATCAAGGTCTTTTCACCTGGCCCGCATGGACACCCAGACCAGGTCCCCTACA
TCGTGACCTGGGAAGCCTTGGCTTTTGACCCCCCTCCCTGGGTCAAGCCCTTTGTACACCCTAAGCCTCC
GCCTCCTCTTCCTCCATCCGCCCCGTCTCTCCCCCTTGAACCTCCTCGTTCGACCCCGCCTCGATCCTCC
CTTTATCCAGCCCTCACTCCTTCTCTAGGCGCCGGAATTGGGATCCCAGTGTGGTGGTACGTAGGAATTC
GGGGGGAAAGTGAAAGTTTGCCTGGGTCCTCTCGGCGCCAGAGCCGCTCTCCGCATCCCAGGACAGCGGT
GCGGCCCTCGGCCGGGGCGCCCACTCCGCAGCAGCCAGCGAGCGAGCGAGCGAGCGAGGGCGGCCGACGC
GCCCGGCCGGGACCCAGCTGCCCGT
